Addgene plasmid #196975: pET28a_DmKHC[1-421]-SNAP-6xHis
Purpose: Bacterial expression plasmid for His tag-based purification of Drosophila melanogaster kinesin heavy chain [1-421] with C-terminal SNAP tag and C-terminal 6xHis tag
Depositing lab: Lukas Kapitein. Depositing organization: Utrecht University. Publication: Direct observation of motor protein stepping in living cells using MINFLUX. Deguchi T, Iwanski MK, Schentarra EM, Heidebrecht C, Schmidt L, Heck J, Weihs T, Schnorrenberg S, Hoess P, Liu S, Chevyreva V, Noh KM, Kapitein LC, Ries J. Science. 2023 Mar 10;379(6636):1010-1015. doi: 10.1126/science.ade2676. Epub 2023 Mar 9. PubMed 36893247.
Backbone
  Vector backbone: pET28a
  Backbone size w/o insert (bp): 5212
  Total vector size (bp): 7051
  Vector type: Bacterial Expression
Growth in bacteria
  Bacterial resistance: Kanamycin, 50 μg/mL
  Growth temperature: 37°C
  Growth strain: DH5alpha
  Growth instructions: Purification from BL21. Induce protein expression with IPTG. After induction, grow at 18 degrees C.
  Copy number: Unknown
Gene/Insert
  Gene/Insert name: Kinesin Heavy Chain (alt name: KHC, Khc, kinesin-1)
  Species: D. melanogaster (fly)
  Insert size (bp): 1839
  Entrez Gene: Khc (a.k.a. Dmel_CG7765, 2R6, CG7765, DK, DKH, Dm KHC, DmK, DmKHC, Dmel\CG7765, Dmkin, KHC, KIF 5A, KIF5, KIF5B, KIN, Kif5, Kin, Kin-1, Kinesin, Kinesin-1, khc, kin, kinesin, kinesin-1, l(2)W12, l(2)k13219, l(2)k13314, l(2R)W12, pgs)
  Promoter: T7 promoter
  Tag / fusion protein: 6xHis (C terminal on insert); SNAP (C terminal on insert)
  Cloning method: Gibson Cloning
  Sequencing primers: 5′ AATAATCCATGGGCATGAGCGCAGAACGAGAAATTCCAGC; 3′ GGGTTATGCTAGTTATTGCTCAG
Terms and licenses: Academic/Nonprofit Terms; Industry Terms: Not Available to Industry
How to cite: pET28a_DmKHC[1-421]-SNAP-6xHis was a gift from Lukas Kapitein (Addgene plasmid # 196975 ; http://n2t.net/addgene:196975 ; RRID:Addgene_196975)
