[The description below was written by a language model from this plasmid's Addgene catalogue record and pLannotate feature annotations shown in this document.]
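Description:
pET28a_DmKHC[1-421]-SNAP-6xHis is a bacterial expression plasmid of about 7 kb, built on the pET28a backbone, for producing and purifying a truncated Drosophila melanogaster kinesin heavy chain (Khc, kinesin-1) in E. coli. It is selected with kanamycin through the aph(3')-Ia KanR gene and replicates from a ColE1/pMB1-type origin. The pBR322-derived bom and rop elements are also present, and rop normally holds copy number down, although the catalogue lists copy number as unknown. An f1 origin is also annotated. The short tetracycline-resistance fragments and the AmpR promoter fragment flagged in the feature table appear to be backbone remnants rather than functional markers.

The expression cassette follows the standard pET layout: a T7 promoter followed directly by a lac operator, the T7 gene 10 ribosome binding site, the fusion open reading frame and the T7 terminator. A lacI gene with its own promoter sits on the same plasmid. Transcription therefore needs T7 RNA polymerase from the host and is repressed until IPTG is added. The record names BL21 as the expression strain and DH5alpha for propagation.

The open reading frame encodes Khc residues 1-421, fused at the C terminus to a SNAP-tag and then a 6xHis tag. The annotation software labels the His tag as a fragment of a 9xHis tag. The SNAP-tag is an O6-alkylguanine-DNA alkyltransferase variant that reacts covalently with benzylguanine derivatives, which allows site-specific attachment of dyes or other substrates. The His tag supports metal-affinity purification, the stated purpose of the plasmid. The short T7 gene 10B-like match after the His tag looks like an incidental hit in vector sequence. The associated publication concerns observing motor protein stepping with MINFLUX, which fits use of the purified, labelable motor in single-molecule motility experiments.
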