Features (pLannotate 1.2.2; 20 found; start..end, strand, type, name):
     12..440     +  rep_origin     f1 ori (sequence partly withheld): f1 bacteriophage origin of replication; arrow indicates direction of (+) strand synthesis
    493..550     +  promoter       AmpR promoter (fragment): bla
    559..1374    -  CDS            KanR: aminoglycoside phosphotransferase; aph(3')-Ia; confers resistance to kanamycin in bacteria or G418 (Geneticin®) in eukaryotes
   1496..2084    +  rep_origin     ori: high-copy-number ColE1/pMB1/pBR322/pUC origin of replication
   2270..2409    -  misc_feature   bom: basis of mobility region from pBR322
   2511..2702    -  CDS            rop: Rop protein, which maintains plasmids at low copy number; rop
   2719..3099    +  CDS            YPB1_ECOLX: Protein predicted: Swiss-Prot protein existence level 4. From Escherichia coli.
   3171..3462    -  CDS            TcR (fragment): tetracycline efflux protein; tet; confers resistance to tetracycline
   3477..3498    -  protein_bind   CAP binding site: CAP binding activates transcription in the presence of cAMP. E. coli catabolite activator protein
   3511..4593    -  CDS            lacI: lac repressor; lacI; The lac repressor binds to the lac operator to inhibit transcription in E. coli. This inhibition can be relieved by adding lactose or isopropyl-β-D-thiogalactopyranoside (IPTG).
   4594..4671    -  promoter       lacI promoter: lacI
   4679..4958    -  CDS            TcR (fragment): tetracycline efflux protein; tet; confers resistance to tetracycline
   4980..4998    +  promoter       T7 promoter: promoter for bacteriophage T7 RNA polymerase
   4999..5023    +  protein_bind   lac operator: The lac repressor binds to the lac operator to inhibit transcription in E. coli. This inhibition can be relieved by adding lactose or isopropyl-β-D-thiogalactopyranoside (IPTG). lac repressor encoded by lacI
   5038..5060    +  RBS            RBS: efficient ribosome binding site from bacteriophage T7 gene 10 (Olins and Rangwala, 1989)
   5073..6335    +  CDS            Khc (fragment): KINH_DROME - Also known as kin. Experimental evidence at protein level: Swiss-Prot protein existence level 1. Kinesin is a microtubule-associated force-producing protein that may play a role in organelle transport. Milt and Miro form an essential protein complex that links Khc to mitochondria for light chain-independent, anterograde transport of mitochondria. From Drosophila melanogaster (Fruit fly).
   6342..6884    +  CDS            SNAP-tag®: human O6-alkylguanine-DNA-alkyltransferase variant that forms covalent bonds with benzylguanine derivatives fast-reacting variant, optimized for mammalian expression
   6891..6908    +  CDS            9xHis (fragment): 9xHis affinity tag
   6918..6967    +  CDS            SET1 (fragment): solubility-enhancement tag derived from T7 phage gene 10B
   6975..7022    +  terminator     T7 terminator: transcription terminator for bacteriophage T7 RNA polymerase
>Addgene plasmid #196975 | pET28a_DmKHC[1-421]-SNAP-6xHis | addgene full sequence | sequence record 388920 | Addgene NGS Result
TGGCGAATGGG
[124 nt withheld, positions 12-135]
C
[91 nt withheld, positions 137-227]
A
[49 nt withheld, positions 229-277]
CCTTTGACGTTGGAGTCCACGTTCTTT
[37 nt withheld, positions 305-341]
ACCCTATCTCGGTCTATTCTTTTGATTTATAAGGGATTTTGCCGATTTCGGCCTATTGGTTAAAAAATGA
GCTGATTTAACAAAAATTTAACGCGAATTTTAACAAAATATTAACGCTTACAATTTAGGTGGCACTTTTC
GGGGAAATGTGCGCGGAACCCCTATTTGTTTATTTTTCTAAATACATTCAAATATGTATCCGCTCATGAA
TTAATTCTTAGAAAAACTCATCGAGCATCAAATGAAACTGCAATTTATTCATATCAGGATTATCAATACC
ATATTTTTGAAAAAGCCGTTTCTGTAATGAAGGAGAAAACTCACCGAGGCAGTTCCATAGGATGGCAAGA
TCCTGGTATCGGTCTGCGATTCCGACTCGTCCAACATCAATACAACCTATTAATTTCCCCTCGTCAAAAA
TAAGGTTATCAAGTGAGAAATCACCATGAGTGACGACTGAATCCGGTGAGAATGGCAAAAGTTTATGCAT
TTCTTTCCAGACTTGTTCAACAGGCCAGCCATTACGCTCGTCATCAAAATCACTCGCATCAACCAAACCG
TTATTCATTCGTGATTGCGCCTGAGCGAGACGAAATACGCGATCGCTGTTAAAAGGACAATTACAAACAG
GAATCGAATGCAACCGGCGCAGGAACACTGCCAGCGCATCAACAATATTTTCACCTGAATCAGGATATTC
TTCTAATACCTGGAATGCTGTTTTCCCGGGGATCGCAGTGGTGAGTAACCATGCATCATCAGGAGTACGG
ATAAAATGCTTGATGGTCGGAAGAGGCATAAATTCCGTCAGCCAGTTTAGTCTGACCATCTCATCTGTAA
CATCATTGGCAACGCTACCTTTGCCATGTTTCAGAAACAACTCTGGCGCATCGGGCTTCCCATACAATCG
ATAGATTGTCGCACCTGATTGCCCGACATTATCGCGAGCCCATTTATACCCATATAAATCAGCATCCATG
TTGGAATTTAATCGCGGCCTAGAGCAAGACGTTTCCCGTTGAATATGGCTCATAACACCCCTTGTATTAC
TGTTTATGTAAGCAGACAGTTTTATTGTTCATGACCAAAATCCCTTAACGTGAGTTTTCGTTCCACTGAG
CGTCAGACCCCGTAGAAAAGATCAAAGGATCTTCTTGAGATCCTTTTTTTCTGCGCGTAATCTGCTGCTT
GCAAACAAAAAAACCACCGCTACCAGCGGTGGTTTGTTTGCCGGATCAAGAGCTACCAACTCTTTTTCCG
AAGGTAACTGGCTTCAGCAGAGCGCAGATACCAAATACTGTCCTTCTAGTGTAGCCGTAGTTAGGCCACC
ACTTCAAGAACTCTGTAGCACCGCCTACATACCTCGCTCTGCTAATCCTGTTACCAGTGGCTGCTGCCAG
TGGCGATAAGTCGTGTCTTACCGGGTTGGACTCAAGACGATAGTTACCGGATAAGGCGCAGCGGTCGGGC
TGAACGGGGGGTTCGTGCACACAGCCCAGCTTGGAGCGAACGACCTACACCGAACTGAGATACCTACAGC
GTGAGCTATGAGAAAGCGCCACGCTTCCCGAAGGGAGAAAGGCGGACAGGTATCCGGTAAGCGGCAGGGT
CGGAACAGGAGAGCGCACGAGGGAGCTTCCAGGGGGAAACGCCTGGTATCTTTATAGTCCTGTCGGGTTT
CGCCACCTCTGACTTGAGCGTCGATTTTTGTGATGCTCGTCAGGGGGGCGGAGCCTATGGAAAAACGCCA
GCAACGCGGCCTTTTTACGGTTCCTGGCCTTTTGCTGGCCTTTTGCTCACATGTTCTTTCCTGCGTTATC
CCCTGATTCTGTGGATAACCGTATTACCGCCTTTGAGTGAGCTGATACCGCTCGCCGCAGCCGAACGACC
GAGCGCAGCGAGTCAGTGAGCGAGGAAGCGGAAGAGCGCCTGATGCGGTATTTTCTCCTTACGCATCTGT
GCGGTATTTCACACCGCAATGGTGCACTCTCAGTACAATCTGCTCTGATGCCGCATAGTTAAGCCAGTAT
ACACTCCGCTATCGCTACGTGACTGGGTCATGGCTGCGCCCCGACACCCGCCAACACCCGCTGACGCGCC
CTGACGGGCTTGTCTGCTCCCGGCATCCGCTTACAGACAAGCTGTGACCGTCTCCGGGAGCTGCATGTGT
CAGAGGTTTTCACCGTCATCACCGAAACGCGCGAGGCAGCTGCGGTAAAGCTCATCAGCGTGGTCGTGAA
GCGATTCACAGATGTCTGCCTGTTCATCCGCGTCCAGCTCGTTGAGTTTCTCCAGAAGCGTTAATGTCTG
GCTTCTGATAAAGCGGGCCATGTTAAGGGCGGTTTTTTCCTGTTTGGTCACTGATGCCTCCGTGTAAGGG
GGATTTCTGTTCATGGGGGTAATGATACCGATGAAACGAGAGAGGATGCTCACGATACGGGTTACTGATG
ATGAACATGCCCGGTTACTGGAACGTTGTGAGGGTAAACAACTGGCGGTATGGATGCGGCGGGACCAGAG
AAAAATCACTCAGGGTCAATGCCAGCGCTTCGTTAATACAGATGTAGGTGTTCCACAGGGTAGCCAGCAG
CATCCTGCGATGCAGATCCGGAACATAATGGTGCAGGGCGCTGACTTCCGCGTTTCCAGACTTTACGAAA
CACGGAAACCGAAGACCATTCATGTTGTTGCTCAGGTCGCAGACGTTTTGCAGCAGCAGTCGCTTCACGT
TCGCTCGCGTATCGGTGATTCATTCTGCTAACCAGTAAGGCAACCCCGCCAGCCTAGCCGGGTCCTCAAC
GACAGGAGCACGATCATGCGCACCCGTGGGGCCGCCATGCCGGCGATAATGGCCTGCTTCTCGCCGAAAC
GTTTGGTGGCGGGACCAGTGACGAAGGCTTGAGCGAGGGCGTGCAAGATTCCGAATACCGCAAGCGACAG
GCCGATCATCGTCGCGCTCCAGCGAAAGCGGTCCTCGCCGAAAATGACCCAGAGCGCTGCCGGCACCTGT
CCTACGAGTTGCATGATAAAGAAGACAGTCATAAGTGCGGCGACGATAGTCATGCCCCGCGCCCACCGGA
AGGAGCTGACTGGGTTGAAGGCTCTCAAGGGCATCGGTCGAGATCCCGGTGCCTAATGAGTGAGCTAACT
TACATTAATTGCGTTGCGCTCACTGCCCGCTTTCCAGTCGGGAAACCTGTCGTGCCAGCTGCATTAATGA
ATCGGCCAACGCGCGGGGAGAGGCGGTTTGCGTATTGGGCGCCAGGGTGGTTTTTCTTTTCACCAGTGAG
ACGGGCAACAGCTGATTGCCCTTCACCGCCTGGCCCTGAGAGAGTTGCAGCAAGCGGTCCACGCTGGTTT
GCCCCAGCAGGCGAAAATCCTGTTTGATGGTGGTTAACGGCGGGATATAACATGAGCTGTCTTCGGTATC
GTCGTATCCCACTACCGAGATATCCGCACCAACGCGCAGCCCGGACTCGGTAATGGCGCGCATTGCGCCC
AGCGCCATCTGATCGTTGGCAACCAGCATCGCAGTGGGAACGATGCCCTCATTCAGCATTTGCATGGTTT
GTTGAAAACCGGACATGGCACTCCAGTCGCCTTCCCGTTCCGCTATCGGCTGAATTTGATTGCGAGTGAG
ATATTTATGCCAGCCAGCCAGACGCAGACGCGCCGAGACAGAACTTAATGGGCCCGCTAACAGCGCGATT
TGCTGGTGACCCAATGCGACCAGATGCTCCACGCCCAGTCGCGTACCGTCTTCATGGGAGAAAATAATAC
TGTTGATGGGTGTCTGGTCAGAGACATCAAGAAATAACGCCGGAACATTAGTGCAGGCAGCTTCCACAGC
AATGGCATCCTGGTCATCCAGCGGATAGTTAATGATCAGCCCACTGACGCGTTGCGCGAGAAGATTGTGC
ACCGCCGCTTTACAGGCTTCGACGCCGCTTCGTTCTACCATCGACACCACCACGCTGGCACCCAGTTGAT
CGGCGCGAGATTTAATCGCCGCGACAATTTGCGACGGCGCGTGCAGGGCCAGACTGGAGGTGGCAACGCC
AATCAGCAACGACTGTTTGCCCGCCAGTTGTTGTGCCACGCGGTTGGGAATGTAATTCAGCTCCGCCATC
GCCGCTTCCACTTTTTCCCGCGTTTTCGCAGAAACGTGGCTGGCCTGGTTCACCACGCGGGAAACGGTCT
GATAAGAGACACCGGCATACTCTGCGACATCGTATAACGTTACTGGTTTCACATTCACCACCCTGAATTG
ACTCTCTTCCGGGCGCTATCATGCCATACCGCGAAAGGTTTTGCGCCATTCGATGGTGTCCGGGATCTCG
ACGCTCTCCCTTATGCGACTCCTGCATTAGGAAGCAGCCCAGTAGTAGGTTGAGGCCGTTGAGCACCGCC
GCCGCAAGGAATGGTGCATGCAAGGAGATGGCGCCCAACAGTCCCCCGGCCACGGGGCCTGCCACCATAC
CCACGCCGAAACAAGCGCTCATGAGCCCGAAGTGGCGAGCCCGATCTTCCCCATCGGTGATGTCGGCGAT
ATAGGCGCCAGCAACCGCACCTGTGGCGCCGGTGATGCCGGCCACGATGCGTCCGGCGTAGAGGATCGAG
ATCTCGATCCCGCGAAATTAATACGACTCACTATAGGGGAATTGTGAGCGGATAACAATTCCCCTCTAGA
AATAATTTTGTTTAACTTTAAGAAGGAGATATACCATGGGCATGAGCGCAGAACGAGAAATTCCAGCCGA
GGACAGCATCAAAGTGGTCTGCCGATTCCGACCGCTGAACGACAGCGAAGAGAAGGCCGGCTCCAAGTTC
GTGGTCAAGTTCCCCAACAATGTGGAGGAGAACTGCATATCCATAGCGGGCAAGGTGTATTTGTTCGACA
AGGTCTTCAAACCGAATGCATCCCAGGAAAAGGTCTACAATGAGGCGGCCAAGTCCATTGTTACGGATGT
CCTGGCCGGGTACAATGGAACGATATTCGCATACGGTCAGACGTCCTCCGGAAAAACGCATACGATGGAG
GGCGTGATCGGGGACTCCGTAAAACAGGGTATCATACCTAGGATCGTCAACGACATTTTCAATCACATCT
ACGCGATGGAGGTGAACCTGGAGTTTCACATCAAGGTCTCCTACTACGAGATCTACATGGACAAGATTCG
AGATCTGTTGGACGTCTCCAAGGTGAACCTTAGTGTGCACGAGGATAAGAACCGGGTGCCGTACGTCAAG
GGCGCTACGGAACGGTTCGTCTCGTCGCCGGAGGATGTTTTCGAGGTGATCGAGGAGGGCAAATCCAATC
GTCACATCGCTGTGACAAACATGAACGAGCATTCTTCGCGATCCCACTCAGTATTCCTTATCAATGTGAA
GCAGGAGAACCTGGAGAACCAGAAGAAACTATCCGGCAAACTCTACCTGGTGGATTTGGCCGGATCCGAG
AAGGTTTCCAAGACTGGAGCGGAGGGAACCGTTCTTGATGAAGCCAAGAACATCAACAAGTCGCTGTCGG
CCTTGGGCAACGTAATTTCTGCCCTGGCGGACGGAAACAAAACGCACATCCCCTACCGTGATTCCAAGCT
AACGCGCATCCTGCAGGAGTCGCTGGGAGGCAACGCACGCACAACCATCGTCATCTGCTGCTCTCCAGCC
AGTTTCAACGAATCTGAAACGAAGTCAACGCTGGACTTCGGTCGTAGAGCCAAGACAGTGAAGAACGTGG
TCTGCGTTAACGAGGAGCTTACTGCCGAGGAATGGAAGCGACGCTATGAAAAGGAGAAGGAAAAGAACGC
CCGACTAAAGGGTAAGGTGGAGAAGCTTGAGATCGAGCTTGCGCGCTGGAGAGCGGGTGAAACTGTTAAG
GCGGAGGAGCAAATCAACATGGAGGATCTCATGGAGGCAAGCACGCCCAACCTGGAAGTGGAGGCAGCAC
AGACGGCGGCGGCCGAGGCCGCTTTGGCCGCCCAGCGAACGGCTGAATTCGACAAAGACTGCGAAATGAA
GCGCACCACCCTGGATAGCCCTCTGGGCAAGCTGGAACTGTCTGGGTGCGAACAGGGCCTGCACCGTATC
ATCTTCCTGGGCAAAGGAACATCTGCCGCCGACGCCGTGGAAGTGCCTGCCCCAGCCGCCGTGCTGGGCG
GACCAGAGCCACTGATGCAGGCCACCGCCTGGCTCAACGCCTACTTTCACCAGCCTGAGGCCATCGAGGA
GTTCCCTGTGCCAGCCCTGCACCACCCAGTGTTCCAGCAGGAGAGCTTTACCCGCCAGGTGCTGTGGAAA
CTGCTGAAAGTGGTGAAGTTCGGAGAGGTCATCAGCTACAGCCACCTGGCCGCCCTGGCCGGCAATCCCG
CCGCCACCGCCGCCGTGAAAACCGCCCTGAGCGGAAATCCCGTGCCCATTCTGATCCCCTGCCACCGGGT
GGTGCAGGGCGACCTGGACGTGGGGGGCTACGAGGGCGGGCTCGCCGTGAAAGAGTGGCTGCTGGCCCAC
GAGGGCCACAGACTGGGCAAGCCTGGGCTGGGTCTCGAGCACCACCACCACCACCACTGAGATCCGGCTG
CTAACAAAGCCCGAAAGGAAGCTGAGTTGGCTGCTGCCACCGCTGAGCAATAACTAGCATAACCCCTTGG
GGCCTCTAAACGGGTCTTGAGGGGTTTTTTGCTGAAAGGAGGAACTATATCCGGAT
