>Addgene plasmid #196975 | pET28a_DmKHC[1-421]-SNAP-6xHis | depositor partial sequence | sequence record 382074 | pET28a_DmKHC[1-421]-SNAP-6xHis sequence 1839 bps
ATGAGCGCAGAACGAGAAATTCCAGCCGAGGACAGCATCAAAGTGGTCTGCCGATTCCGACCGCTGAACG
ACAGCGAAGAGAAGGCCGGCTCCAAGTTCGTGGTCAAGTTCCCCAACAATGTGGAGGAGAACTGCATATC
CATAGCGGGCAAGGTGTATTTGTTCGACAAGGTCTTCAAACCGAATGCATCCCAGGAAAAGGTCTACAAT
GAGGCGGCCAAGTCCATTGTTACGGATGTCCTGGCCGGGTACAATGGAACGATATTCGCATACGGTCAGA
CGTCCTCCGGAAAAACGCATACGATGGAGGGCGTGATCGGGGACTCCGTAAAACAGGGTATCATACCTAG
GATCGTCAACGACATTTTCAATCACATCTACGCGATGGAGGTGAACCTGGAGTTTCACATCAAGGTCTCC
TACTACGAGATCTACATGGACAAGATTCGAGATCTGTTGGACGTCTCCAAGGTGAACCTTAGTGTGCACG
AGGATAAGAACCGGGTGCCGTACGTCAAGGGCGCTACGGAACGGTTCGTCTCGTCGCCGGAGGATGTTTT
CGAGGTGATCGAGGAGGGCAAATCCAATCGTCACATCGCTGTGACAAACATGAACGAGCATTCTTCGCGA
TCCCACTCAGTATTCCTTATCAATGTGAAGCAGGAGAACCTGGAGAACCAGAAGAAACTATCCGGCAAAC
TCTACCTGGTGGATTTGGCCGGATCCGAGAAGGTTTCCAAGACTGGAGCGGAGGGAACCGTTCTTGATGA
AGCCAAGAACATCAACAAGTCGCTGTCGGCCTTGGGCAACGTAATTTCTGCCCTGGCGGACGGAAACAAA
ACGCACATCCCCTACCGTGATTCCAAGCTAACGCGCATCCTGCAGGAGTCGCTGGGAGGCAACGCACGCA
CAACCATCGTCATCTGCTGCTCTCCAGCCAGTTTCAACGAATCTGAAACGAAGTCAACGCTGGACTTCGG
TCGTAGAGCCAAGACAGTGAAGAACGTGGTCTGCGTTAACGAGGAGCTTACTGCCGAGGAATGGAAGCGA
CGCTATGAAAAGGAGAAGGAAAAGAACGCCCGACTAAAGGGTAAGGTGGAGAAGCTTGAGATCGAGCTTG
CGCGCTGGAGAGCGGGTGAAACTGTTAAGGCGGAGGAGCAAATCAACATGGAGGATCTCATGGAGGCAAG
CACGCCCAACCTGGAAGTGGAGGCAGCACAGACGGCGGCGGCCGAGGCCGCTTTGGCCGCCCAGCGAACG
GCTGAATTCGACAAAGACTGCGAAATGAAGCGCACCACCCTGGATAGCCCTCTGGGCAAGCTGGAACTGT
CTGGGTGCGAACAGGGCCTGCACCGTATCATCTTCCTGGGCAAAGGAACATCTGCCGCCGACGCCGTGGA
AGTGCCTGCCCCAGCCGCCGTGCTGGGCGGACCAGAGCCACTGATGCAGGCCACCGCCTGGCTCAACGCC
TACTTTCACCAGCCTGAGGCCATCGAGGAGTTCCCTGTGCCAGCCCTGCACCACCCAGTGTTCCAGCAGG
AGAGCTTTACCCGCCAGGTGCTGTGGAAACTGCTGAAAGTGGTGAAGTTCGGAGAGGTCATCAGCTACAG
CCACCTGGCCGCCCTGGCCGGCAATCCCGCCGCCACCGCCGCCGTGAAAACCGCCCTGAGCGGAAATCCC
GTGCCCATTCTGATCCCCTGCCACCGGGTGGTGCAGGGCGACCTGGACGTGGGGGGCTACGAGGGCGGGC
TCGCCGTGAAAGAGTGGCTGCTGGCCCACGAGGGCCACAGACTGGGCAAGCCTGGGCTGGGTCTCGAGCA
CCACCACCACCACCACTGA
